>Addgene plasmid #227454 | pk335-CARGO-5mer-PrPro | addgene full sequence | sequence record 452293 | Addgene NGS Result
TTGAGATCCTTTTTTTCTGCGCGTAATCTGCTGCTTGCAAACAAAAAAACCACCGCTACCAGCGGTGGTT
TGTTTGCCGGATCAAGAGCTACCAACTCTTTTTCCGAAGGTAACTGGCTTCAGCAGAGCGCAGATACCAA
ATACTGTTCTTCTAGTGTAGCCGTAGTTAGGCCACCACTTCAAGAACTCTGTAGCACCGCCTACATACCT
CGCTCTGCTAATCCTGTTACCAGTGGCTGCTGCCAGTGGCGATAAGTCGTGTCTTACCGGGTTGGACTCA
AGACGATAGTTACCGGATAAGGCGCAGCGGTCGGGCTGAACGGGGGGTTCGTGCACACAGCCCAGCTTGG
AGCGAACGACCTACACCGAACTGAGATACCTACAGCGTGAGCTATGAGAAAGCGCCACGCTTCCCGAAGG
GAGAAAGGCGGACAGGTATCCGGTAAGCGGCAGGGTCGGAACAGGAGAGCGCACGAGGGAGCTTCCAGGG
GGAAACGCCTGGTATCTTTATAGTCCTGTCGGGTTTCGCCACCTCTGACTTGAGCGTCGATTTTTGTGAT
GCTCGTCAGGGGGGCGGAGCCTATGGAAAAACGCCAGCAACGCGGCCTTTTTACGGTTCCTGGCCTTTTG
CTGGCCTTTTGCTCACATGTGTTTAAGAGCTATGCTGGAAACAGCATAGCAAGTTTAAATAAGGCTAGTC
CGTTATCAACTTGAAAAAGTGGCACCGAGTCGGTGCTTTTTTTCTCGAGTACTAGGATCCATTAGGCTTT
CCCATGATTCCTTCATATTTGCATATACGATACAAGGCTGTTAGAGAGATAATTGGAATTAATTTGACTG
TAAACACAAAGATATTAGTACAAAATACGTGACGTAGAAAGTAATAATTTCTTGGGTAGTTTGCAGTTTT
AAAATTATGTTTTAAAATGGACTATCATATGCTTACCGTAACTTGAAAGTATTTCGATTTCTTGGCTTTA
TATATCTTGTGGAAAGGACGAAACACCGGGCAGGCCAGGATGCTCTCGGTTTAAGAGCTATGCTGGAAAC
AGCATAGCAAGTTTAAATAAGGCTAGTCCGTTATCAACTTGAAAAAGTGGCACCGAGTCGGTGCTTTTTT
TCTCGAGTACTAGGATCCATTAGGCTTTCCCATGATTCCTTCATATTTGCATATACGATACAAGGCTGTT
AGAGAGATAATTGGAATTAATTTGACTGTAAACACAAAGATATTAGTACAAAATACGTGACGTAGAAAGT
AATAATTTCTTGGGTAGTTTGCAGTTTTAAAATTATGTTTTAAAATGGACTATCATATGCTTACCGTAAC
TTGAAAGTATTTCGATTTCTTGGCTTTATATATCTTGTGGAAAGGACGAAACACCGTCCTAAGCTCCTTC
CCGAAGGTTTAAGAGCTATGCTGGAAACAGCATAGCAAGTTTAAATAAGGCTAGTCCGTTATCAACTTGA
AAAAGTGGCACCGAGTCGGTGCTTTTTTTCTCGAGTACTAGGATCCATTAGGCTTTCCCATGATTCCTTC
ATATTTGCATATACGATACAAGGCTGTTAGAGAGATAATTGGAATTAATTTGACTGTAAACACAAAGATA
TTAGTACAAAATACGTGACGTAGAAAGTAATAATTTCTTGGGTAGTTTGCAGTTTTAAAATTATGTTTTA
AAATGGACTATCATATGCTTACCGTAACTTGAAAGTATTTCGATTTCTTGGCTTTATATATCTTGTGGAA
AGGACGAAACACCGGCGGGCAGTCCAGAAAAACCGTTTAAGAGCTATGCTGGAAACAGCATAGCAAGTTT
AAATAAGGCTAGTCCGTTATCAACTTGAAAAAGTGGCACCGAGTCGGTGCTTTTTTTCTCGAGTACTAGG
ATCCATTAGGCTTTCCCATGATTCCTTCATATTTGCATATACGATACAAGGCTGTTAGAGAGATAATTGG
AATTAATTTGACTGTAAACACAAAGATATTAGTACAAAATACGTGACGTAGAAAGTAATAATTTCTTGGG
TAGTTTGCAGTTTTAAAATTATGTTTTAAAATGGACTATCATATGCTTACCGTAACTTGAAAGTATTTCG
ATTTCTTGGCTTTATATATCTTGTGGAAAGGACGAAACACCGCCCTTTAACTCTTGCCGGTCGTTTAAGA
GCTATGCTGGAAACAGCATAGCAAGTTTAAATAAGGCTAGTCCGTTATCAACTTGAAAAAGTGGCACCGA
GTCGGTGCTTTTTTTCTCGAGTACTAGGATCCATTAGGCTTTCCCATGATTCCTTCATATTTGCATATAC
GATACAAGGCTGTTAGAGAGATAATTGGAATTAATTTGACTGTAAACACAAAGATATTAGTACAAAATAC
GTGACGTAGAAAGTAATAATTTCTTGGGTAGTTTGCAGTTTTAAAATTATGTTTTAAAATGGACTATCAT
ATGCTTACCGTAACTTGAAAGTATTTCGATTTCTTGGCTTTATATATCTTGTGGAAAGGACGAAACACCG
GTGGGCTGTCACGCGTCATTGTTTAAGAGCTATGCTGGAAACAGCATAGCAAGTTTAAATAAGGCTAGTC
CGTTATCAACTTGAAAAAGTGGCACCGAGTCGGTGCTTTTTTTCTCGAGTACTAGGATCCATTAGGCTTT
CCCATGATTCCTTCATATTTGCATATACGATACAAGGCTGTTAGAGAGATAATTGGAATTAATTTGACTG
TAAACACAAAGATATTAGTACAAAATACGTGACGTAGAAAGTAATAATTTCTTGGGTAGTTTGCAGTTTT
AAAATTATGTTTTAAAATGGACTATCATATGCTTACCGTAACTTGAAAGTATTTCGATTTCTTGGCTTTA
TATATCTTGTGGAAAGGACGAAACACCGTTTTTTTTCTAGAGGTACCCGTTACATAACTTACGGTAAATG
GCCCGCCTGGCTGACCGCCCAACGACCCCCGCCCATTGACGTCAATAGTAACGCCAATAGGGACTTTCCA
TTGACGTCAATGGGTGGAGTATTTACGGTAAACTGCCCACTTGGCAGTACATCAAGTGTATCATATGCCA
AGTACGCCCCCTATTGACGTCAATGACGGTAAATGGCCCGCCTGGCATTGTGCCCAGTACATGACCTTAT
GGGACTTTCCTACTTGGCAGTACATCTACGTATTAGTCATCGCTATTACCATGGTCGAGGTGAGCCCCAC
GTTCTGCTTCACTCTCCCCATCTCCCCCCCCTCCCCACCCCCAATTTTGTATTTATTTATTTTTTAATTA
TTTTGTGCAGCGATGGGGGCGGGGGGGGGGGGGGGGGGGCGCGCGSSAGGSGGGGSGGGGGGGGGSGAGG
GGSGGGGSGGGGSGAGGSGGAGAGGTGCGGCGGCAGCCAATCAGAGCGGCGCGCTCCGAAAGTTTCCTTT
TATGGCGAGGCGGCGGCGGCGGCGGCCCTATAAAAAGCGAAGCGCGCGGCGGGCGGGAGTCGCTGCGCGC
TGCCTTCGCCCCGTGCCCCGCTCCGCCGCCGCCTCGCGCCGCCCGCCCCGGCTCTGACTGACCGCGTTAC
TCCCACAGGTGAGCGGGCGGGACGGCCCTTCTCCTCCGGGCTGTAATTAGCTGAGCAAGAGGTAAGGGTT
TAAGGGATGGTTGGTTGGTGGGGTATTAATGTTTAATTACCTGGAGCACCTGCCTGAAATCACTTTTTTT
CAGGTTGGACCGGTGCCACCATGAGCGAGCTGATTAAGGAGAACATGCACATGAAGCTGTACATGGAGGG
CACCGTGGACAACCATCACTTCAAGTGCACATCCGAGGGCGAAGGCAAGCCCTACGAGGGCACCCAGACC
ATGAGAATCAAGGTGGTCGAGGGCGGCCCTCTCCCCTTCGCCTTCGACATCCTGGCTACTAGCTTCCTCT
ACGGCAGCAAGACCTTCATCAACCACACCCAGGGCATCCCCGACTTCTTCAAGCAGTCCTTCCCTGAGGG
CTTCACATGGGAGAGAGTCACCACATACGATGACGGGGGCGTGCTGACCGCTACCCAGGACACCAGCCTC
CAGGACGGCTGCCTCATCTACAACGTCAAGATCAGAGGGGTGAACTTCACATCCAACGGCCCTGTGATGC
AGAAGAAAACACTCGGCTGGGAGGCCTTCACCGAGACGCTGTACCCCGCTGACGGCGGCCTGGAAGGCAG
AAACGACATGGCCCTGAAGCTCGTGGGCGGGAGCCATCTGATCGCAAACATCAAGACCACATATAGATCC
AAGAAACCCGCTAAGAACCTCAAGATGCCTGGCGTCTACTATGTGGACTACAGACTGGAAAGAATCAAGG
AGGCCAACAACGAAACCTACGTCGAGCAGCACGAGGTGGCAGTGGCCAGATACTGCGACCTCCCTAGCAA
ACTGGGGCACAAGCTTAATTAAGAATTCCTAGAGCTCGCTGATCAGCCTCGACTGTGCCTTCTAGTTGCC
AGCCATCTGTTGTTTGCCCCTCCCCCGTGCCTTCCTTGACCCTGGAAGGTGCCACTCCCACTGTCCTTTC
CTAATAAAATGAGGAAATTGCATCGCATTGTCTGAGTAGGTGTCATTCTATTCTGGGGGGTGGGGTGGGG
CAGGACAGCAAGGGGGAGGATTGGGAAGAGAATAGCAGGCATGCTGGGGAGCTCTCGAAGCCGCGGTGCG
GGTGCCAGGGCGTGCCCTTGGGCTCCCCGGGCGCGTACTCCACCTCACCCATCGCAGGAACCCCTAGTGA
TGGAGTTGGCCACTCCCTCTCTGCGCGCTCGCTCGCTCACTGAGGCCGGGCGACCAAAGGTCGCCCGACG
CCCGGGCTTTGCCCGGGCGGCCTCAGTGAGCGAGCGAGCGCGCAGCTGCCTGCAGGGGCGCCTGATGCGG
TATTTTCTCCTTACGCATCTGTGCGGTATTTCACACCGCATA
[95 nt withheld, positions 4943-5037]
T
[46 nt withheld, positions 5039-5084]
C
[141 nt withheld, positions 5086-5226]
CCTTTGACGTTGGAGTCCACGTTCTTT
[37 nt withheld, positions 5254-5290]
ACTCTATCTCGGGCTATTCTTTTGATTTATAAGGGATTTTGCCGATTTCGGTCTATTGGTTAAAAAATGA
GCTGATTTAACAAAAATTTAACGCGAATTTTAACAAAATATTAACGTTTACAATTTTATGGTGCACTCTC
AGTACAATCTGCTCTGATGCCGCATAGTGCTTTTCCCAAGGCAGTCTGGAGCATGCGCTTTAGCAGCCCC
GCTGGGCACTTGGCGCTACACAAGTGGCCTCTGGCCTCGCACACATTCCACATCCACCGGTAGGCGCCAA
CCGGCTCCGTTCTTTGGTGGCCCCTTCGCGCCACCTTCTACTCCTCCCCTAGTCAGGAAGTTCCCCCCCG
CCCCGCAGCTCGCGTCGTGCAGGACGTGACAAATGGAAGTAGCACGTCTCACTAGTCTCGTGCAGATGGA
CAGCACCGCTGAGCAATGGAAGCGGGTAGGCCTTTGGGGCAGCGGCCAATAGCAGCTTTGCTCCTTCGCT
TTCTGGGCTCAGAGGCTGGGAAGGGGTGGGTCCGGGGGCGGGCTCAGGGGCGGGCTCAGGGGCGGGGCGG
GCGCCCGAAGGTCCTCCGGAGGCCCGGCATTCTGCACGCTTCAAAAGCGCACGTCTGCCGCGCTGTTCTC
CTCTTCCTCATCTCCGGGCCTTTCGACCGATCATCAAGCTGCACGTGTTGACAATTAATCATCGGCATAG
TATATCGGCATAGTATAATACGACTCACTATAGGAGGGCCACCATGGGATCGGCCATTGAACAAGATGGA
TTGCACGCAGGTTCTCCGGCCGCTTGGGTGGAGAGGCTATTCGGCTATGACTGGGCACAACAGACAATCG
GCTGCTCTGATGCCGCCGTGTTCCGGCTGTCAGCGCAGGGGCGCCCGGTTCTTTTTGTCAAGACCGACCT
GTCCGGTGCCCTGAATGAACTGCAGGACGAGGCAGCGCGGCTATCGTGGCTGGCCACGACGGGCGTTCCT
TGCGCAGCTGTGCTCGACGTTGTCACTGAAGCGGGAAGGGACTGGCTGCTATTGGGCGAAGTGCCGGGGC
AGGATCTCCTGTCATCTCACCTTGCTCCTGCCGAGAAAGTATCCATCATGGCTGATGCAATGCGGCGGCT
GCATACGCTTGATCCGGCTACCTGCCCATTCGACCACCAAGCGAAACATCGCATCGAGCGAGCACGTACT
CGGATGGAAGCCGGTCTTGTCGATCAGGATGATCTGGACGAAGAGCATCAGGGGCTCGCGCCAGCCGAAC
TGTTCGCCAGGCTCAAGGCGCGCATGCCCGACGGCGAGGATCTCGTCGTGACCCATGGCGATGCCTGCTT
GCCGAATATCATGGTGGAAAATGGCCGCTTTTCTGGATTCATCGACTGTGGCCGGCTGGGTGTGGCGGAC
CGCTATCAGGACATAGCGTTGGCTACCCGTGATATTGCTGAAGAGCTTGGCGGCGAATGGGCTGACCGCT
TCCTCGTGCTTTACGGTATCGCCGCTCCCGATTCGCAGCGCATCGCCTTCTATCGCCTTCTTGACGAGTT
CTTCTGATCGAGAAATTGATGATCTATTAAACAATAAAGACGTCCACATGGAAGTGCAAACTATTAACTG
GCGAACTACTTACTCTAGCTTCCCGGCAACAATTAATAGACTGGATGGAGGCGGATAAAGTTGCAGGACC
ACTTCTGCGCTCGGCCCTTCCGGCTGGCTGGTTTATTGCTGATAAATCTGGAGCCGGTGAGCGTGGAAGC
CGCGGTATCATTGCAGCACTGGGGCCAGATGGTAAGCCCTCCCGTATCGTAGTTATCTACACGACGGGGA
GTCAGGCAACTATGGATGAACGAAATAGACAGATCGCTGAGATAGGTGCCTCACTGATTAAGCATTGGTA
ACTGTCAGACCAAGTTTACTCATATATACTTTAGATTGATTTAAAACTTCATTTTTAATTTAAAAGGATC
TAGGTGAAGATCCTTTTTGATAATCTCATGACCAAAATCCCTTAACGTGAGTTTTCGTTCCACTGAGCGT
CAGACCCCGTAGAAAAGATCAAAGGATCTTC
Features (pLannotate 1.2.2; 28 found; start..end, strand, type, name):
      1..589     +  rep_origin     ori: high-copy-number ColE1/pMB1/pBR322/pUC origin of replication
    669..736     +  misc_RNA       tracrRNA (fragment): trans-activating CRISPR RNA for the Streptococcus pyogenes CRISPR/Cas9 system
    768..999     +  promoter       U6 promoter: RNA polymerase III promoter for human U6 snRNA
   1047..1114    +  misc_RNA       tracrRNA (fragment): trans-activating CRISPR RNA for the Streptococcus pyogenes CRISPR/Cas9 system
   1146..1377    +  promoter       U6 promoter: RNA polymerase III promoter for human U6 snRNA
   1425..1492    +  misc_RNA       tracrRNA (fragment): trans-activating CRISPR RNA for the Streptococcus pyogenes CRISPR/Cas9 system
   1524..1755    +  promoter       U6 promoter: RNA polymerase III promoter for human U6 snRNA
   1803..1870    +  misc_RNA       tracrRNA (fragment): trans-activating CRISPR RNA for the Streptococcus pyogenes CRISPR/Cas9 system
   1902..2133    +  promoter       U6 promoter: RNA polymerase III promoter for human U6 snRNA
   2181..2248    +  misc_RNA       tracrRNA (fragment): trans-activating CRISPR RNA for the Streptococcus pyogenes CRISPR/Cas9 system
   2280..2511    +  promoter       U6 promoter: RNA polymerase III promoter for human U6 snRNA
   2559..2626    +  misc_RNA       tracrRNA (fragment): trans-activating CRISPR RNA for the Streptococcus pyogenes CRISPR/Cas9 system
   2658..2889    +  promoter       U6 promoter: RNA polymerase III promoter for human U6 snRNA
   2918..3203    +  enhancer       CMV enhancer: human cytomegalovirus immediate early enhancer; contains an 18-bp deletion relative to the standard CMV enhancer
   3205..3485    +  promoter       chicken β-actin promoter: No description available
   3486..3713    +  intron         hybrid intron: hybrid between chicken β-actin (CBA) and minute virus of mice (MMV) introns (Gray et al., 2011)
   3731..4432    +  CDS            TagBFP: monomeric blue fluorescent protein mammalian codon-optimized
   4463..4574    +  polyA_signal   bGH poly(A) signal: bovine growth hormone polyadenylation signal
   4674..4743    +  protein_bind   attB: attB site for the φC31 integrase (Groth et al., 2000) phage φC31 integrase
   4746..4886    +  repeat_region  AAV2 ITR: inverted terminal repeat of adeno-associated virus serotype 2 inverted
   4891..4942    -  misc_feature   bom (fragment): basis of mobility region from pBR322
   4961..5416    +  rep_origin     f1 ori (sequence partly withheld): f1 bacteriophage origin of replication; arrow indicates direction of (+) strand synthesis
   5417..5458    -  misc_feature   bom (fragment): basis of mobility region from pBR322
   5459..5945    +  promoter       PGK promoter: mouse phosphoglycerate kinase 1 promoter
   5967..6014    +  promoter       EM7 promoter: synthetic bacterial promoter&nbsp
   6034..6837    +  CDS            NeoR/KanR: aminoglycoside phosphotransferase from Tn5; aph(3')-II (or nptII); confers resistance to neomycin, kanamycin, and G418 (Geneticin®)
   6841..6877    +  polyA_signal   PGK poly(A) signal (fragment): mouse phosphoglycerate kinase 1 polyadenylation signal
   6886..7180    +  CDS            bla(M) (fragment): β-lactamase lacking the signal sequence; bla(M); allows cytosolic expression of β-lactamase
