[The description below was written by a language model from this plasmid's Addgene catalogue record and pLannotate feature annotations shown in this document.]
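Description:
pk335-CARGO-5mer-PrPro is a 7.35 kb mammalian CRISPR guide-expression plasmid built on the pk335-BFP backbone. It carries a tandem array of single-guide RNA units (a CARGO array) that directs Streptococcus pyogenes Cas9 or dCas9 to the mouse Prdm8-Fgf5 locus, specifically to the region at or upstream of the Prdm8 promoter. The catalogue entry lists five spacers. The feature table shows a repeated pattern of human U6 Pol III promoters alternating with S. pyogenes guide scaffold segments, annotated as tracrRNA fragments. Six copies of each element are annotated. The first scaffold precedes any U6 promoter and the last U6 promoter has no annotated scaffold after it, which fits five complete promoter-spacer-scaffold units flanked by leftover half-units. No Cas9 coding sequence is present, so the nuclease or dCas9 fusion must be supplied separately.

Downstream of the array, a CMV enhancer/chicken β-actin promoter with a hybrid intron drives TagBFP, terminated by a bGH polyadenylation signal. This marks transfected cells with blue fluorescence. A single NeoR/KanR gene sits behind both the mouse PGK promoter and the bacterial EM7 promoter, so it provides G418 selection in mammalian cells and kanamycin selection in E. coli. Propagation relies on a high-copy ColE1/pUC origin, and an f1 origin is also present. Other annotated elements are a φC31 attB site, which could allow integrase-mediated genomic insertion, a single AAV2 ITR and a β-lactamase fragment; the last two appear to be backbone remnants. Tiling several guides across one regulatory region is suited to concentrating dCas9-based factors there, and the associated work concerns long-range transcriptional regulation.
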