Addgene plasmid #227454: pk335-CARGO-5mer-PrPro
Purpose: 5-mer gRNA array targeting Sp dCas9/Cas9 to the Prdm8-Fgf5 locus
Depositing lab: Joanna Wysocka. Depositing organization: Stanford University. Publication: Long-range regulation of transcription scales with genomic distance in a gene-specific manner. Jensen CL, Chen LF, Swigut T, Crocker OJ, Yao D, Bassik MC, Ferrell JE Jr, Boettiger AN, Wysocka J. Mol Cell. 2025 Jan 16;85(2):347-361.e7. doi: 10.1016/j.molcel.2024.10.021. Epub 2024 Dec 2. PubMed 39626660.
Backbone
  Vector backbone: pk335-BFP
  Vector type: CRISPR
  Selectable markers: Neomycin (select with G418) ; TagBFP
Growth in bacteria
  Bacterial resistance: Kanamycin, 50 μg/mL
  Growth temperature: 37°C
  Growth strain: NEB Stable
  Copy number: High Copy
Gene/Insert
  Gene/Insert name: CARGO to Prdm8 promoter Upstream Prdm8 (alt name: CARGOPrPro)
  gRNA/shRNA sequence: GGCAGGCCAGGATGCTCTCG, TCCTAAGCTCCTTCCCGAAG, GCGGGCAGTCCAGAAAAACC, CCCTTTAACTCTTGCCGGTC, GTGGGCTGTCACGCGTCATT
  Species: M. musculus (mouse), Synthetic
  Cloning method: Other
Terms and licenses: Academic/Nonprofit Terms; Industry Terms: Not Available to Industry
How to cite: pk335-CARGO-5mer-PrPro was a gift from Joanna Wysocka (Addgene plasmid # 227454 ; http://n2t.net/addgene:227454 ; RRID:Addgene_227454)
